>Addgene plasmid #23910 | pDONR223-DDR1 | addgene full sequence | sequence record 237240 | Addgene NGS Result
TTGAGATCCTTTTTTTCTGCGCGTAATCTGCTGCTTGCAAACAAAAAAACCACCGCTACCAGCGGTGGTT
TGTTTGCCGGATCAAGAGCTACCAACTCTTTTTCCGAAGGTAACTGGCTTCAGCAGAGCGCAGATACCAA
ATACTGTTCTTCTAGTGTAGCCGTAGTTAGGCCACCACTTCAAGAACTCTGTAGCACCGCCTACATACCT
CGCTCTGCTAATCCTGTTACCAGTGGCTGCTGCCAGTGGCGATAAGTCGTGTCTTACCGGGTTGGACTCA
AGACGATAGTTACCGGATAAGGCGCAGCGGTCGGGCTGAACGGGGGGTTCGTGCACACAGCCCAGCTTGG
AGCGAACGACCTACACCGAACTGAGATACCTACAGCGTGAGCTATGAGAAAGCGCCACGCTTCCCGAAGG
GAGAAAGGCGGACAGGTATCCGGTAAGCGGCAGGGTCGGAACAGGAGAGCGCACGAGGGAGCTTCCAGGG
GGAAACGCCTGGTATCTTTATAGTCCTGTCGGGTTTCGCCACCTCTGACTTGAGCGTCGATTTTTGTGAT
GCTCGTCAGGGGGGCGGAGCCTATGGAAAAACGCCAGCAACGCGGCCTTTTTACGGTTCCTGGCCTTTTG
CTGGCCTTTTGCTCACATGTTCTTTCCTGCGTTATCCCCTGATTCTGTGGATAACCGTATTACCGCCTTT
GAGTGAGCTGATACCGCTCGCCGCAGCCGAACGACCGAGCGCAGCGAGTCAGTGAGCGAGGAAGCGGAAG
AGCGCCCAATACGCAAACCGCCTCTCCCCGCGCGTTGGCCGATTCATTAATGCAGCTGGCACGACAGGTT
TCCCGACTGGAAAGCGGGCAGTGAGCGCAACGCAATTAATACGCGTACCGCTAGCCAGGAAGAGTTTGTA
GAAACGCAAAAAGGCCATCCGTCAGGATGGCCTTCTGCTTAGTTTGATGCCTGGCAGTTTATGGCGGGCG
TCCTGCCCGCCACCCTCCGGGCCGTTGCTTCACAACGTTCAAATCCGCTCCCGGCGGATTTGTCCTACTC
AGGAGAGCGTTCACCGACAAACAACAGATAAAACGAAAGGCCCAGTCTTCCGACTGAGCCTTTCGTTTTA
TTTGATGCCTGGCAGTTCCCTACTCTCGCGTTAACGCTAGCATGGATGTTTTCCCAGTCACGACGTTGTA
AAACGACGGCCAGTCTTAAGCTCGGGCCCCAAATAATGATTTTATTTTGACTGATAGTGACCTGTTCGTT
GCAACAAATTGATGAGCAATGCTTTTTTATAATGCCAACTTTGTACAAAAAAGTTGGCACCATGGGACCA
GAGGCCCTGTCATCTTTACTGCTGCTGCTCTTGGTGGCAAGTGGAGATGCTGACATGAAGGGACATTTTG
ATCCTGCCAAGTGCCGCTATGCCCTGGGCATGCAGGACCGGACCATCCCAGACAGTGACATCTCTGCTTC
CAGCTCCTGGTCAGATTCCACTGCCGCCCGCCACAGCAGGTTGGAGAGCAGTGACGGGGATGGGGCCTGG
TGCCCCGCAGGGTCGGTGTTTCCCAAGGAGGAGGAGTACTTGCAGGTGGATCTACAACGACTGCACCTGG
TGGCTCTGGTGGGCACCCAGGGACGGCATGCCGGGGGCCTGGGCAAGGAGTTCTCCCGGAGCTACCGGCT
GCGTTACTCCCGGGATGGTCGCCGCTGGATGGGCTGGAAGGACCGCTGGGGTCAGGAGGTGATCTCAGGC
AATGAGGACCCTGAGGGAGTGGTGCTGAAGGACCTTGGGCCCCCCATGGTTGCCCGACTGGTTCGCTTCT
ACCCCCGGGCTGACCGGGTCATGAGCGTCTGTCTGCGGGTAGAGCTCTATGGCTGCCTCTGGAGGGATGG
ACTCCTGTCTTACACTGCCCCTGTGGGGCAGACAATGTATTTATCTGAGGCCGTGTACCTCAACGACTCC
ACCTATGACGGACATACCGTGGGCGGACTGCAGTATGGGGGTCTGGGCCAGCTGGCAGATGGTGTGGTGG
GGCTGGATGACTTTAGGAAGAGTCAGGAGCTGCGGGTCTGGCCAGGCTATGACTATGTGGGATGGAGCAA
CCACAGCTTCTCCAGTGGCTATGTGGAGATGGAGTTTGAGTTTGACCGGCTGAGGGCCTTCCAGGCTATG
CAGGTCCACTGTAACAACATGCACACGCTGGGAGCCCGTCTGCCTGGCGGGGTGGAATGTCGCTTCCGGC
GTGGCCCTGCCATGGCCTGGGAGGGGGAGCCCATGCGCCACAACCTAGGGGGCAACCTGGGGGACCCCAG
AGCCCGGGCTGTCTCAGTGCCCCTTGGCGGCCGTGTGGCTCGCTTTCTGCAGTGCCGCTTCCTCTTTGCG
GGGCCCTGGTTACTCTTCAGCGAAATCTCCTTCATCTCTGATGTGGTGAACAATTCCTCTCCGGCACTGG
GAGGCACCTTCCCGCCAGCCCCCTGGTGGCCGCCTGGCCCACCTCCCACCAACTTCAGCAGCTTGGAGCT
GGAGCCCAGAGGCCAGCAGCCCGTGGCCAAGGCCGAGGGGAGCCCGACCGCCATCCTCATCGGCTGCCTG
GTGGCCATCATCCTGCTCCTGCTGCTCATCATTGCCCTCATGCTCTGGCGGCTGCACTGGCGCAGGCTCC
TCAGCAAGGCTGAACGGAGGGTGTTGGAAGAGGAGCTGACGGTTCACCTCTCTGTCCCTGGGGACACTAT
CCTCATCAACAACCGCCCAGGTCCTAGAGAGCCACCCCCGTACCAGGAGCCCCGGCCTCGTGGGAATCCG
CCCCACTCCGCTCCCTGTGTCCCCAATGGCTCTGCCTACAGTGGGGACTATATGGAGCCTGAGAAGCCAG
GCGCCCCGCTTCTGCCCCCACCTCCCCAGAACAGCGTCCCCCATTATGCCGAGGCTGACATTGTTACCCT
GCAGGGCGTCACCGGGGGCAACACCTATGCTGTGCCTGCACTGCCCCCAGGGGCAGTCGGGGATGGGCCC
CCCAGAGTGGATTTCCCTCGATCTCGACTCCGCTTCAAGGAGAAGCTTGGCGAGGGCCAGTTTGGGGAGG
TGCACCTGTGTGAGGTCGACAGCCCTCAAGATCTGGTTAGTCTTGATTTCCCCCTTAATGTGCGTAAGGG
ACACCCTTTGCTGGTAGCTGTCAAGATCTTACGGCCAGATGCCACCAAGAATGCCAGGAATGATTTCCTG
AAAGAGGTGAAGATCATGTCGAGGCTCAAGGACCCAAACATCATTCGGCTGCTGGGCGTGTGTGTGCAGG
ACGACCCCCTCTGCATGATTACTGACTACATGGAGAACGGCGACCTCAACCAGTTCCTCAGTGCCCACCA
GCTGGAGGACAAGGCAGCCGAGGGGGCCCCTGGGGACGGGCAGGCTGCGCAGGGGCCCACCATCAGCTAC
CCAATGCTGCTGCATGTGGCAGCCCAGATCGCCTCCGGCATGCGCTATCTGGCCACACTCAACTTTGTAC
ATCGGGACCTGGCCACGCGGAACTGCCTAGTTGGGGAAAATTTCACCATCAAAATCGCAGACTTTGGCAT
GAGCCGGAACCTCTATGCTGGGGACTATTACCGTGTGCAGGGCCGGGCAGTGCTGCCCATCCGCTGGATG
GCCTGGGAGTGCATCCTCATGGGGAAGTTCACGACTGCGAGTGACGTGTGGGCCTTTGGTGTGACCCTGT
GGGAGGTGCTGATGCTCTGTAGGGCCCAGCCCTTTGGGCAGCTCACCGACGAGCAGGTCATCGAGAACGC
GGGGGAGTTCTTCCGGGACCAGGGCCGGCAGGTGTACCTGTCCCGGCCGCCTGCCTGCCCGCAGGGCCTA
TATGAGCTGATGCTTCGGTGCTGGAGCCGGGAGTCTGAGCAGCGACCACCCTTTTCCCAGCTGCATCGGT
TCCTGGCAGAGGATGCACTCAACACGGTGCCAACTTTCTTGTACAAAGTTGGCATTATAAGAAAGCATTG
CTTATCAATTTGTTGCAACGAACAGGTCACTATCAGTCAAAATAAAATCATTATTTGCCATCCAGCTGAT
ATCCCCTATAGTGAGTCGTATTACATGGTCATAGCTGTTTCCTGGCAGCTCTGGCCCGTGTCTCAAAATC
TCTGATGTTACATTGCACAAGATAAAAATATATCATCATGCCTCCTCTAGACCAGCCAGGACAGAAATGC
CTCGACTTCGCTGCTACCCAAGGTTGCCGGGTGACGCACACCGTGGAAACGGATGAAGGCACGAACCCAG
TGGACATAAGCCTGTTCGGTTCGTAAGCTGTAATGCAAGTAGCGTATGCGCTCACGCAACTGGTCCAGAA
CCTTGACCGAACGCAGCGGTGGTAACGGCGCAGTGGCGGTTTTCATGGCTTGTTATGACTGTTTTTTTGG
GGTACAGTCTATGCCTCGGGCATCCAAGCAGCAAGCGCGTTACGCCGTGGGTCGATGTTTGATGTTATGG
AGCAGCAACGATGTTACGCAGCAGGGCAGTCGCCCTAAAACAAAGTTAAACATTATGAGGGAAGCGGTGA
TCGCCGAAGTATCGACTCAACTATCAGAGGTAGTTGGCGTCATCGAGCGCCATCTCGAACCGACGTTGCT
GGCCGTACATTTGTACGGCTCCGCAGTGGATGGCGGCCTGAAGCCACACAGTGATATTGATTTGCTGGTT
ACGGTGACCGTAAGGCTTGATGAAACAACGCGGCGAGCTTTGATCAACGACCTTTTGGAAACTTCGGCTT
CCCCTGGAGAGAGCGAGATTCTCCGCGCTGTAGAAGTCACCATTGTTGTGCACGACGACATCATTCCGTG
GCGTTATCCAGCTAAGCGCGAACTGCAATTTGGAGAATGGCAGCGCAATGACATTCTTGCAGGTATCTTC
GAGCCAGCCACGATCGACATTGATCTGGCTATCTTGCTGACAAAAGCAAGAGAACATAGCGTTGCCTTGG
TAGGTCCAGCGGCGGAGGAACTCTTTGATCCGGTTCCTGAACAGGATCTATTTGAGGCGCTAAATGAAAC
CTTAACGCTATGGAACTCGCCGCCCGACTGGGCTGGCGATGAGCGAAATGTAGTGCTTACGTTGTCCCGC
ATTTGGTACAGCGCAGTAACCGGCAAAATCGCGCCGAAGGATGTCGCTGCCGACTGGGCAATGGAGCGCC
TGCCGGCCCAGTATCAGCCCGTCATACTTGAAGCTAGACAGGCTTATCTTGGACAAGAAGAAGATCGCTT
GGCCTCGCGCGCAGATCAGTTGGAAGAATTTGTCCACTACGTGAAAGGCGAGATCACCAAGGTAGTCGGC
AAATAACCCTCGAGCCACCCATGACCAAAATCCCTTAACGTGAGTTACGCGTCGTTCCACTGAGCGTCAG
ACCCCGTAGAAAAGATCAAAGGATCTTC
Features (pLannotate 1.2.2; 12 found; start..end, strand, type, name):
      1..589     +  rep_origin     ori: high-copy-number ColE1/pMB1/pBR322/pUC origin of replication
    772..864     +  CDS            lacI (fragment): lac repressor; lacI; The lac repressor binds to the lac operator to inhibit transcription in E. coli. This inhibition can be relieved by adding lactose or isopropyl-β-D-thiogalactopyranoside (IPTG).
    919..946     -  terminator     rrnB T2 terminator: transcription terminator T2 from the E. coli rrnB gene
   1078..1121    +  terminator     rrnB T1 terminator: Escherichia coli rrnB; transcription terminator T1 from the E. coli rrnB gene
   1168..1204    -  CDS            lacZα (fragment): LacZα fragment of β-galactosidase; lacZ fragment
   1221..1316    +  protein_bind   attL3: mutant version of attL; recombination site for the Gateway® LR reaction LR Clonase™
   1322..3949    +  CDS            DDR1: DDR1_HUMAN - Also known as CAK, EDDR1, NEP, NTRK4, PTK3A, RTK6, TRKE. Experimental evidence at protein level: Swiss-Prot protein existence level 1. Tyrosine kinase that functions as cell surface receptor for fibrillar collagen and regulates cell attachment to the extracellular matrix, remodeling of the extracellular matrix, cell migration, differentiation, survival and cell proliferation. Collagen binding triggers a signaling pathway that involves SRC and leads to the activation of MAP kinases. Regulates remodeling of the extracellular matrix by up-regulation of the matrix metalloproteinases M
   3951..4046    -  protein_bind   attL3: mutant version of attL; recombination site for the Gateway® LR reaction LR Clonase™
   4065..4083    -  promoter       T7 promoter: promoter for bacteriophage T7 RNA polymerase
   4273..4296    +  promoter       Pc promoter (fragment): intI1 (promoter lies within the coding sequence); class 1 integron promoter
   4472..4528    +  CDS            GmR (fragment): gentamycin acetyltransferase; aacC1; confers resistance to gentamycin
   4535..5326    +  CDS            SmR: aminoglycoside adenylyltransferase (Murphy, 1985); aadA; confers resistance to spectinomycin and streptomycin
