[The description below was written by a language model from this plasmid's Addgene catalogue record and pLannotate feature annotations shown in this document.]
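Description:
pDONR223-DDR1 is a Gateway entry clone built in the Invitrogen pDONR223 donor backbone, carrying the open reading frame of human DDR1 (discoidin domain receptor family, member 1). DDR1 is a receptor tyrosine kinase that acts as a cell-surface receptor for fibrillar collagen. The plasmid is maintained in E. coli through a high-copy ColE1/pUC-type origin and selected with spectinomycin via the aadA aminoglycoside adenylyltransferase gene (SmR). This gene lies downstream of a fragment of a class 1 integron Pc promoter and a remnant of a gentamicin resistance gene. The sequenced record is 5,418 nt. That is shorter than the sum of the listed backbone and insert sizes, as expected when the Gateway BP reaction replaces the donor vector's selection cassette with the insert.

The DDR1 coding sequence of roughly 2.6 kb is flanked on both sides by attL recombination sites. The automated annotation labels both as attL3, although the record does not otherwise specify the site variants. These sites allow LR Clonase-mediated transfer of the ORF into any compatible destination vector. rrnB T1 and T2 terminators sit upstream of the cassette to insulate it from read-through transcription. A T7 promoter lies just outside the downstream att site, oriented toward the insert's antisense strand, and short lacI and lacZα fragments are backbone remnants. No eukaryotic promoter is present.

The ORF deliberately lacks a stop codon, so recombination into a destination vector can add a C-terminal epitope tag and a stop codon. The plasmid is therefore a shuttle intermediate and is not meant for direct transfection. The depositors point to a companion set of lentiviral destination vectors for mammalian expression. It belongs to a kinase ORF collection used in a functional screen for resistance to RAF inhibition.
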