Addgene plasmid #23910: pDONR223-DDR1
Depositing lab: William Hahn & David Root. Depositing organization: Dana-Farber Cancer Institute. Publication: COT drives resistance to RAF inhibition through MAP kinase pathway reactivation. Johannessen CM, Boehm JS, Kim SY, Thomas SR, Wardwell L, Johnson LA, Emery CM, Stransky N, Cogdill AP, Barretina J, Caponigro G, Hieronymus H, Murray RR, Salehi-Ashtiani K, Hill DE, Vidal M, Zhao JJ, Yang X, Alkan O, Kim S, Harris JL, Wilson CJ, Myer VE, Finan PM, Root DE, Roberts TM, Golub T, Flaherty KT, Dummer R, Weber BL, Sellers WR, Schlegel R, Wargo JA, Hahn WC, Garraway LA. Nature. 2010 Dec 16;468(7326):968-72. doi: 10.1038/nature09627 PubMed 21107320.
Backbone
  Vector backbone: pDONR223
  Backbone manufacturer: Invitrogen
  Backbone size w/o insert (bp): 5005
  Vector type: Gateway Donor vector
Growth in bacteria
  Bacterial resistance: Spectinomycin, 50 μg/mL
  Growth temperature: 37°C
  Growth strain: DH5alpha
  Copy number: High Copy
Gene/Insert
  Gene/Insert name: DDR1 (alt name: discoidin domain receptor family, member 1)
  Species: H. sapiens (human)
  Insert size (bp): 2631
  Entrez Gene: DDR1 (a.k.a. CAK, CD167, DDR, EDDR1, HGK2, MCK10, NEP, NTRK4, PTK3, PTK3A, RTK6, TRKE)
  Cloning method: Gateway Cloning
  Sequencing primers: 5′ M13pUC-fwd; 3′ M13rev
Terms and licenses: Academic/Nonprofit Terms; Industry Terms: Not Available to Industry
Depositor comments: The ORF has no Stop codon. This design enables easy recombination into a destination vector to add an epitope tag of choice and Stop codon to the ORF. Do NOT use this plasmid directly for transfections. A set of 4 custom lentiviral vectors is available ( pLX301 (http://www.addgene.org/25895/) , pLX302 (http://www.addgene.org/25896/) , pLX303 (http://www.addgene.org/25897/) , pLX304 (http://www.addgene.org/25890/) ) to be used to express these ORFs in mammalian cells. These plasmids are not included in the kit and must be ordered separately.
How to cite: pDONR223-DDR1 was a gift from William Hahn & David Root (Addgene plasmid # 23910 ; http://n2t.net/addgene:23910 ; RRID:Addgene_23910)
