>Addgene plasmid #23910 | pDONR223-DDR1 | addgene partial sequence | sequence record 29742 | 23910 with M13pUC-fwd
AATAATGATTTTATTTTGACTGATAGTGACCTGTTCGTTGCAACAAATTGATGAGCAATGCTTTTTTATA
ATGCCAACTTTGTACAAAAAAGTTGGCACCATGGGACCAGAGGCCCTGTCATCTTTACTGCTGCTGCTCT
TGGTGGCAAGTGGAGATGCTGACATGAAGGGACATTTTGATCCTGCCAAGTGCCGCTATGCCCTGGGCAT
GCAGGACCGGACCATCCCAGACAGTGACATCTCTGCTTCCAGCTCCTGGTCAGATTCCACTGCCGCCCGC
CACAGCAGGTTGGAGAGCAGTGACGGGGATGGGGCCTGGTGCCCCGCAGGGTCGGTGTTTCCCAAGGAGG
AGGAGTACTTGCAGGTGGATCTACAACGACTGCACCTGGTGGCTCTGGTGGGCACCCAGGGACGGCATGC
CGGGGGCCTGGGCAAGGAGTTCTCCCGGAGCTACCGGCTGCGTTACTCCCGGGATGGTCGCCGCTGGATG
GGCTGGAAGGACCGCTGGGGTCAGGAGGTGATCTCAGGCAAT
