>Addgene plasmid #23910 | pDONR223-DDR1 | addgene partial sequence | sequence record 115761 | M13-Rev 5'-CAGGAAACAGCTATGACC-3'
CAGCTGGATGGCAATAATGATTTTATTTTGACTGATAGTGACCTGTTCGTTGCAACAAATTGATAAGCAA
TGCTTTCTTATAATGCCAACTTTGTACAAGAAAGTTGGCACCGTGTTGAGTGCATCCTCTGCCAGGAACC
GATGCAGCTGGGAAAAGGGTGGTCGCTGCTCAGACTCCCGGCTCCAGCACCGAAGCATCAGCTCATATAG
GCCCTGCGGGCAGGCAGGCGGCCGGGACAGGTACACCTGCCGGCCCTGGTCCCGGAAGAACTCCCCCGCG
TTCTCGATGACCTGCTCGTCGGTGAGCTGCCCAAAGGGCTGGGCCCTACAGAGCATCAGCACCTCCCACA
GGGTCACACCAAAGGCCCACACGTCACTCGCAGTCGTGAACTTCCCCATGAGGATGCACTCCCAGGCCAT
CCAGCGGATGGGCAGCACTGCCCGGCCCTGCACACGGTAATAGTCCCCAGCATAGAGGTTCCGGCTCATG
CCAAAGTCTGCGATTTTGATGGTGAAATTTTCCCCAACTAGGCAGTTCCGCGTGGCCAGGTCCCGATGTA
CAAAGTTGAGTGTGGCCAGATAGCGCATGCCGGAGGCGATCTGGGCTGCCACATGCAGCAGCATTGGGTA
GCTGATGGTGGGCCCCTGCGCAGCCTGCCCGTCCCCAGGGGCCCCCTCGGCTGCCTTGTCCTCCAGCTGG
TGGGCACTGAGGAACTGGTTGAGGTCGCCGTTCTCCATGTAGTCAGTAATCATGCAGAGGGGGTCGTCCT
GCACACACACGCCCAGCAGCCGAATGATGTTTGGGTCCTTGAGCCTCGACATGATCTTCACCTCTTTCAG
GAAATCATTCCTGGCATTCTTGGTGGCATCTGGCCGTAAGATCTTGACAGCTACCAG
